Addgene plasmid #111031: mTalin2_F3
Purpose: Plasmid expresses mouse talin2 FERM domain F3
Depositing lab: Ben Goult. Depositing organization: London and South East University Group (LASE). Publication: The tale of two talins - two isoforms to fine-tune integrin signalling. Gough RE, Goult BT. FEBS Lett. 2018 May 3. doi: 10.1002/1873-3468.13081. PubMed 29723415.
Backbone
  Vector backbone: pET151TOPO
  Backbone size w/o insert (bp): 5362
  Vector type: Bacterial Expression
Growth in bacteria
  Bacterial resistance: Ampicillin, 100 μg/mL
  Growth temperature: 37°C
  Growth strain: DH5alpha
  Copy number: High Copy
Gene/Insert
  Gene/Insert name: TLN2
  Species: M. musculus (mouse)
  Insert size (bp): 381
  Entrez Gene: Tln2 (a.k.a. 5730421P04Rik, mKIAA0320)
  Promoter: T7
  Tag / fusion protein: His Tag (N terminal on backbone)
  Cloning method: Unknown
Terms and licenses: Academic/Nonprofit Terms; Industry Terms: Not Available to Industry
How to cite: mTalin2_F3 was a gift from Ben Goult (Addgene plasmid # 111031 ; http://n2t.net/addgene:111031 ; RRID:Addgene_111031)
