[The description below was written by a language model from this plasmid's Addgene catalogue record and pLannotate feature annotations shown in this document.]
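Description:
mTalin2_F3 is a bacterial expression plasmid built on the pET151TOPO backbone that produces the F3 subdomain of the mouse talin2 (Tln2) FERM domain. It is propagated in E. coli under ampicillin selection via the β-lactamase gene. Replication relies on a ColE1/pBR322-type origin, accompanied by the bom mobility region and the rop gene. The catalogue lists the plasmid as high copy, although rop is normally associated with reduced copy number. Several tetracycline-resistance fragments and a partial tet promoter are annotated, but these appear to be nonfunctional remnants of the pBR322 lineage rather than a usable marker.

The roughly 381 bp insert sits in a T7 expression cassette consisting of a T7 promoter, an adjacent lac operator, the strong phage T7 gene 10 ribosome binding site and a downstream T7 terminator. A plasmid-borne lacI gene supplies lac repressor, so transcription stays repressed until IPTG is added in a host that provides T7 RNA polymerase. The catalogue records an N-terminal His tag contributed by the backbone. The feature table does not annotate this tag separately, but it does show a V5 epitope and a TEV protease recognition site immediately upstream of the talin2 fragment. This arrangement would allow affinity purification, epitope detection and proteolytic removal of the leader. A short match to a T7 gene 10-derived solubility tag lies downstream of the insert and is probably residual vector sequence.

The annotated Tln2 match covers somewhat less than the stated insert length. The construct suits recombinant production of the isolated F3 domain. The record itself gives no purpose beyond expression, though talin is noted as linking integrins to the actin cytoskeleton.
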