Features (pLannotate 1.2.2; 21 found; start..end, strand, type, name):
    124..142     +  promoter       T7 promoter: promoter for bacteriophage T7 RNA polymerase
    143..167     +  protein_bind   lac operator: The lac repressor binds to the lac operator to inhibit transcription in E. coli. This inhibition can be relieved by adding lactose or isopropyl-β-D-thiogalactopyranoside (IPTG). lac repressor encoded by lacI
    182..204     +  RBS            RBS: efficient ribosome binding site from bacteriophage T7 gene 10 (Olins and Rangwala, 1989)
    233..274     +  CDS            V5 tag: epitope tag from simian virus 5
    275..294     +  CDS            TEV site (fragment): tobacco etch virus (TEV) protease recognition and cleavage site
    308..589     +  CDS            Tln2 (fragment): TLN2_MOUSE - Experimental evidence at protein level: Swiss-Prot protein existence level 1. As a major component of focal adhesion plaques that links integrin to the actin cytoskeleton, may play an important role in cell adhesion. Recruits PIP5K1C to focal adhesion plaques and strongly activates its kinase activity (By similarity). From Mus musculus (Mouse).
    612..661     +  CDS            SET1 (fragment): solubility-enhancement tag derived from T7 phage gene 10B
    669..716     +  terminator     T7 terminator: transcription terminator for bacteriophage T7 RNA polymerase
    739..843     -  CDS            TcR (fragment): tetracycline efflux protein; tet; confers resistance to tetracycline
    900..923     -  promoter       tet promoter (fragment): E. coli promoter for tetracycline efflux protein gene
   1040..1144    +  promoter       AmpR promoter: bla
   1145..2005    +  CDS            AmpR: β-lactamase; bla; confers resistance to ampicillin, carbenicillin, and related antibiotics
   2176..2764    +  rep_origin     ori: high-copy-number ColE1/pMB1/pBR322/pUC origin of replication
   2950..3089    -  misc_feature   bom: basis of mobility region from pBR322
   3191..3382    -  CDS            rop: Rop protein, which maintains plasmids at low copy number; rop
   3399..3779    +  CDS            YPB1_ECOLX: Protein predicted: Swiss-Prot protein existence level 4. From Escherichia coli.
   4021..4645    -  CDS            TcR (fragment): tetracycline efflux protein; tet; confers resistance to tetracycline
   4660..4681    -  protein_bind   CAP binding site: CAP binding activates transcription in the presence of cAMP. E. coli catabolite activator protein
   4694..5776    -  CDS            lacI: lac repressor; lacI; The lac repressor binds to the lac operator to inhibit transcription in E. coli. This inhibition can be relieved by adding lactose or isopropyl-β-D-thiogalactopyranoside (IPTG).
   5777..5854    -  promoter       lacI promoter: lacI
   5862..102     -  CDS            TcR (fragment) (across the origin): tetracycline efflux protein; tet; confers resistance to tetracycline
>Addgene plasmid #111031 | mTalin2_F3 | addgene full sequence | sequence record 212972 | Addgene NGS Result
CGAGCCCGATCTTCCCCATCGGTGATGTCGGCGATATAGGCGCCAGCAACCGCACCTGTGGCGCCGGTGA
TGCCGGCCACGATGCGTCCGGCGTAGAGGATCGAGATCTCGATCCCGCGAAATTAATACGACTCACTATA
GGGGAATTGTGAGCGGATAACAATTCCCCTCTAGAAATAATTTTGTTTAACTTTAAGAAGGAGATATACA
TATGCATCATCACCATCACCATGGTAAGCCTATCCCTAACCCTCTCCTCGGTCTCGATTCTACGGAAAAC
CTGTATTTTCAGGGAATTGATCCCTTCACCTATGGCGTGAGCTTTTTTCTGGTGAAAGAAAAAATGAAAG
GCAAAAACAAACTGGTTCCGCGTCTGCTGGGTATTACCAAAGATAGCGTTATGCGTGTTGACGAGAAAAC
CAAAGAAGTTCTGCAAGAATGGCCTCTGACCACCGTTAAACGTTGGGCAGCAAGCCCGAAAAGCTTTACC
CTGGATTTTGGTGAATATCAAGAGTCCTATTATTCAGTGCAGACCACCGAAGGTGAGCAGATTAGCCAGC
TGATTGCAGGTTATATTGATATCATCCTGTAAAAGGGCGAGCTCAGATCCGGCTGCTAACAAAGCCCGAA
AGGAAGCTGAGTTGGCTGCTGCCACCGCTGAGCAATAACTAGCATAACCCCTTGGGGCCTCTAAACGGGT
CTTGAGGGGTTTTTTGCTGAAAGGAGGAACTATATCCGGATATCCCGCAAGAGGCCCGGCAGTACCGGCA
TAACCAAGCCTATGCCTACAGCATCCAGGGTGACGGTGCCGAGGATGACGATGAGCGCATTGTTAGATTT
CATACACGGTGCCTGACTGCGTTAGCAATTTAACTGTGATAAACTACCGCATTAAAGCTAGCTTATCGAT
GATAAGCTGTCAAACATGAGAATTAATTCTTGAAGACGAAAGGGCCTCGTGATACGCCTATTTTTATAGG
TTAATGTCATGATAATAATGGTTTCTTAGACGTCAGGTGGCACTTTTCGGGGAAATGTGCGCGGAACCCC
TATTTGTTTATTTTTCTAAATACATTCAAATATGTATCCGCTCATGAGACAATAACCCTGATAAATGCTT
CAATAATATTGAAAAAGGAAGAGTATGAGTATTCAACATTTCCGTGTCGCCCTTATTCCCTTTTTTGCGG
CATTTTGCCTTCCTGTTTTTGCTCACCCAGAAACGCTGGTGAAAGTAAAAGATGCTGAAGATCAGTTGGG
TGCACGAGTGGGTTACATCGAACTGGATCTCAACAGCGGTAAGATCCTTGAGAGTTTTCGCCCCGAAGAA
CGTTTTCCAATGATGAGCACTTTTAAAGTTCTGCTATGTGGCGCGGTATTATCCCGTGTTGACGCCGGGC
AAGAGCAACTCGGTCGCCGCATACACTATTCTCAGAATGACTTGGTTGAGTACTCACCAGTCACAGAAAA
GCATCTTACGGATGGCATGACAGTAAGAGAATTATGCAGTGCTGCCATAACCATGAGTGATAACACTGCG
GCCAACTTACTTCTGACAACGATCGGAGGACCGAAGGAGCTAACCGCTTTTTTGCACAACATGGGGGATC
ATGTAACTCGCCTTGATCGTTGGGAACCGGAGCTGAATGAAGCCATACCAAACGACGAGCGTGACACCAC
GATGCCTGCAGCAATGGCAACAACGTTGCGCAAACTATTAACTGGCGAACTACTTACTCTAGCTTCCCGG
CAACAATTAATAGACTGGATGGAGGCGGATAAAGTTGCAGGACCACTTCTGCGCTCGGCCCTTCCGGCTG
GCTGGTTTATTGCTGATAAATCTGGAGCCGGTGAGCGTGGGTCTCGCGGTATCATTGCAGCACTGGGGCC
AGATGGTAAGCCCTCCCGTATCGTAGTTATCTACACGACGGGGAGTCAGGCAACTATGGATGAACGAAAT
AGACAGATCGCTGAGATAGGTGCCTCACTGATTAAGCATTGGTAACTGTCAGACCAAGTTTACTCATATA
TACTTTAGATTGATTTAAAACTTCATTTTTAATTTAAAAGGATCTAGGTGAAGATCCTTTTTGATAATCT
CATGACCAAAATCCCTTAACGTGAGTTTTCGTTCCACTGAGCGTCAGACCCCGTAGAAAAGATCAAAGGA
TCTTCTTGAGATCCTTTTTTTCTGCGCGTAATCTGCTGCTTGCAAACAAAAAAACCACCGCTACCAGCGG
TGGTTTGTTTGCCGGATCAAGAGCTACCAACTCTTTTTCCGAAGGTAACTGGCTTCAGCAGAGCGCAGAT
ACCAAATACTGTCCTTCTAGTGTAGCCGTAGTTAGGCCACCACTTCAAGAACTCTGTAGCACCGCCTACA
TACCTCGCTCTGCTAATCCTGTTACCAGTGGCTGCTGCCAGTGGCGATAAGTCGTGTCTTACCGGGTTGG
ACTCAAGACGATAGTTACCGGATAAGGCGCAGCGGTCGGGCTGAACGGGGGGTTCGTGCACACAGCCCAG
CTTGGAGCGAACGACCTACACCGAACTGAGATACCTACAGCGTGAGCTATGAGAAAGCGCCACGCTTCCC
GAAGGGAGAAAGGCGGACAGGTATCCGGTAAGCGGCAGGGTCGGAACAGGAGAGCGCACGAGGGAGCTTC
CAGGGGGAAACGCCTGGTATCTTTATAGTCCTGTCGGGTTTCGCCACCTCTGACTTGAGCGTCGATTTTT
GTGATGCTCGTCAGGGGGGCGGAGCCTATGGAAAAACGCCAGCAACGCGGCCTTTTTACGGTTCCTGGCC
TTTTGCTGGCCTTTTGCTCACATGTTCTTTCCTGCGTTATCCCCTGATTCTGTGGATAACCGTATTACCG
CCTTTGAGTGAGCTGATACCGCTCGCCGCAGCCGAACGACCGAGCGCAGCGAGTCAGTGAGCGAGGAAGC
GGAAGAGCGCCTGATGCGGTATTTTCTCCTTACGCATCTGTGCGGTATTTCACACCGCAATGGTGCACTC
TCAGTACAATCTGCTCTGATGCCGCATAGTTAAGCCAGTATACACTCCGCTATCGCTACGTGACTGGGTC
ATGGCTGCGCCCCGACACCCGCCAACACCCGCTGACGCGCCCTGACGGGCTTGTCTGCTCCCGGCATCCG
CTTACAGACAAGCTGTGACCGTCTCCGGGAGCTGCATGTGTCAGAGGTTTTCACCGTCATCACCGAAACG
CGCGAGGCAGCTGCGGTAAAGCTCATCAGCGTGGTCGTGAAGCGATTCACAGATGTCTGCCTGTTCATCC
GCGTCCAGCTCGTTGAGTTTCTCCAGAAGCGTTAATGTCTGGCTTCTGATAAAGCGGGCCATGTTAAGGG
CGGTTTTTTCCTGTTTGGTCACTGATGCCTCCGTGTAAGGGGGATTTCTGTTCATGGGGGTAATGATACC
GATGAAACGAGAGAGGATGCTCACGATACGGGTTACTGATGATGAACATGCCCGGTTACTGGAACGTTGT
GAGGGTAAACAACTGGCGGTATGGATGCGGCGGGACCAGAGAAAAATCACTCAGGGTCAATGCCAGCGCT
TCGTTAATACAGATGTAGGTGTTCCACAGGGTAGCCAGCAGCATCCTGCGATGCAGATCCGGAACATAAT
GGTGCAGGGCGCTGACTTCCGCGTTTCCAGACTTTACGAAACACGGAAACCGAAGACCATTCATGTTGTT
GCTCAGGTCGCAGACGTTTTGCAGCAGCAGTCGCTTCACGTTCGCTCGCGTATCGGTGATTCATTCTGCT
AACCAGTAAGGCAACCCCGCCAGCCTAGCCGGGTCCTCAACGACAGGAGCACGATCATGCGCACCCGTGG
CCAGGACCCAACGCTGCCCGAGATGCGCCGCGTGCGGCTGCTGGAGATGGCGGACGCGATGGATATGTTC
TGCCAAGGGTTGGTTTGCGCATTCACAGTTCTCCGCAAGAATTGATTGGCTCCAATTCTTGGAGTGGTGA
ATCCGTTAGCGAGGTGCCGCCGGCTTCCATTCAGGTCGAGGTGGCCCGGCTCCATGCACCGCGACGCAAC
GCGGGGAGGCAGACAAGGTATAGGGCGGCGCCTACAATCCATGCCAACCCGTTCCATGTGCTCGCCGAGG
CGGCATAAATCGCCGTGACGATCAGCGGTCCAATGATCGAAGTTAGGCTGGTAAGAGCCGCGAGCGATCC
TTGAAGCTGTCCCTGATGGTCGTCATCTACCTGCCTGGACAGCATGGCCTGCAACGCGGGCATCCCGATG
CCGCCGGAAGCGAGAAGAATCATAATGGGGAAGGCCATCCAGCCTCGCGTCGCGAACGCCAGCAAGACGT
AGCCCAGCGCGTCGGCCGCCATGCCGGCGATAATGGCCTGCTTCTCGCCGAAACGTTTGGTGGCGGGACC
AGTGACGAAGGCTTGAGCGAGGGCGTGCAAGATTCCGAATACCGCAAGCGACAGGCCGATCATCGTCGCG
CTCCAGCGAAAGCGGTCCTCGCCGAAAATGACCCAGAGCGCTGCCGGCACCTGTCCTACGAGTTGCATGA
TAAAGAAGACAGTCATAAGTGCGGCGACGATAGTCATGCCCCGCGCCCACCGGAAGGAGCTGACTGGGTT
GAAGGCTCTCAAGGGCATCGGTCGAGATCCCGGTGCCTAATGAGTGAGCTAACTTACATTAATTGCGTTG
CGCTCACTGCCCGCTTTCCAGTCGGGAAACCTGTCGTGCCAGCTGCATTAATGAATCGGCCAACGCGCGG
GGAGAGGCGGTTTGCGTATTGGGCGCCAGGGTGGTTTTTCTTTTCACCAGTGAGACGGGCAACAGCTGAT
TGCCCTTCACCGCCTGGCCCTGAGAGAGTTGCAGCAAGCGGTCCACGCTGGTTTGCCCCAGCAGGCGAAA
ATCCTGTTTGATGGTGGTTAACGGCGGGATATAACATGAGCTGTCTTCGGTATCGTCGTATCCCACTACC
GAGATATCCGCACCAACGCGCAGCCCGGACTCGGTAATGGCGCGCATTGCGCCCAGCGCCATCTGATCGT
TGGCAACCAGCATCGCAGTGGGAACGATGCCCTCATTCAGCATTTGCATGGTTTGTTGAAAACCGGACAT
GGCACTCCAGTCGCCTTCCCGTTCCGCTATCGGCTGAATTTGATTGCGAGTGAGATATTTATGCCAGCCA
GCCAGACGCAGACGCGCCGAGACAGAACTTAATGGGCCCGCTAACAGCGCGATTTGCTGGTGACCCAATG
CGACCAGATGCTCCACGCCCAGTCGCGTACCGTCTTCATGGGAGAAAATAATACTGTTGATGGGTGTCTG
GTCAGAGACATCAAGAAATAACGCCGGAACATTAGTGCAGGCAGCTTCCACAGCAATGGCATCCTGGTCA
TCCAGCGGATAGTTAATGATCAGCCCACTGACGCGTTGCGCGAGAAGATTGTGCACCGCCGCTTTACAGG
CTTCGACGCCGCTTCGTTCTACCATCGACACCACCACGCTGGCACCCAGTTGATCGGCGCGAGATTTAAT
CGCCGCGACAATTTGCGACGGCGCGTGCAGGGCCAGACTGGAGGTGGCAACGCCAATCAGCAACGACTGT
TTGCCCGCCAGTTGTTGTGCCACGCGGTTGGGAATGTAATTCAGCTCCGCCATCGCCGCTTCCACTTTTT
CCCGCGTTTTCGCAGAAACGTGGCTGGCCTGGTTCACCACGCGGGAAACGGTCTGATAAGAGACACCGGC
ATACTCTGCGACATCGTATAACGTTACTGGTTTCACATTCACCACCCTGAATTGACTCTCTTCCGGGCGC
TATCATGCCATACCGCGAAAGGTTTTGCGCCATTCGATGGTGTCCGGGATCTCGACGCTCTCCCTTATGC
GACTCCTGCATTAGGAAGCAGCCCAGTAGTAGGTTGAGGCCGTTGAGCACCGCCGCCGCAAGGAATGGTG
CATGCAAGGAGATGGCGCCCAACAGTCCCCCGGCCACGGGGCCTGCCACCATACCCACGCCGAAACAAGC
GCTCATGAGCCCGAAGTGG
